>Addgene plasmid #180565 | KTK_139 | addgene full sequence | sequence record 373326 | Addgene NGS Result
TCAGAACTCCATCTGGATTTGTTCAGAACGCTCGGTTGCCGCCGGGCGTTTTTTATTGGTGAGAATCCAG
GGGTCCCCAATAATTACGATTTAAATTGGCGAAAATGAGACGTTGATCGGCACGTAAGAGGTTCCAACTT
TCACCATAATGAAATAAGATCACTACCGGGCGTATTTTTTGAGTTATCGAGATTTTCAGGAGCTAAGGAA
GCTAAAATGGAGAAAAAAATCACTGGATATACCACCGTTGATATATCCCAATGGCATCGTAAAGAACATT
TTGAGGCATTTCAGTCAGTTGCTCAATGTACCTATAACCAGACCGTTCAGCTGGATATTACGGCCTTTTT
AAAGACCGTAAAGAAAAATAAGCACAAGTTTTATCCGGCCTTTATTCACATTCTTGCCCGCCTGATGAAT
GCTCATCCGGAATTTCGTATGGCAATGAAAGACGGTGAGCTGGTGATATGGGATAGTGTTCACCCTTGTT
ACACCGTTTTCCATGAGCAAACTGAAACGTTTTCATCGCTCTGGAGTGAATACCACGACGATTTCCGGCA
GTTTCTACACATATATTCGCAAGATGTGGCGTGTTACGGTGAAAACCTGGCCTATTTCCCTAAAGGGTTT
ATTGAGAATATGTTTTTCGTCTCAGCCAATCCCTGGGTGAGTTTCACCAGTTTTGATTTAAACGTGGCCA
ATATGGACAACTTCTTCGCCCCCGTTTTCACCATGGGCAAATATTATACGCAAGGCGACAAGGTGCTGAT
GCCGCTGGCGATTCAGGTTCATCATGCCGTTTGTGATGGCTTCCATGTCGGCAGAATGCTTAATGAATTA
CAACAGTACTGCGATGAGTGGCAGGGCGGGGCGTAATTTGACTTTTGTCCTTTTCCGCTGCATAACCCTG
CTTCGGGGTCATTATAGCGATTTTTTCGGTATATCCATCCTTTTTCGCACGATATACAGGATTTTGCCAA
AGGGTTCGTGTAGACTTTCCTTGGTGTATCCAACGGCGTCAGCCGGGCAGGATAGGTGAAGTAGGCCCAC
CCGCGAGCGGGTGTTCCTTCTTCACTGTCCCTTATTCGCACCTGGCGGTGCTCAACGGGAATCCTGCTCT
GCGAGGCTGGCCGTAGGCCGGCCCTACCGGCGCGGCAGCGTTACCCGTGTCGGCGGCTCCAACGGCTCGC
CATCGTCCAGAAAACACGGCTCATCGGGCATCGGCAGGCGCTGCTGCCCGCGCCGTTCCCATTCCTCCGT
TTCGGTCAAGGCTGGCAGGTCTGGTTCCATGCCCGGAATGCCGGGCTGGCTGGGCGGCTCCTCGCCGGGG
CCGGTCGGTAGTTGCTGCTCGCCCGGATACAGGGTCGGGATGCGGCGCAGGTCGCCATGCCCCAACAGCG
ATTCGTCCTGGTCGTCGTGATCAACCACCACGGCGGCACTGAACACCGACAGGCGCAACTGGTCGCGGGG
CTGGCCCCACGCCACGCGGTCATTGACCACGTAGGCCGACACGGTGCCGGGGCCGTTGAGCTTCACGACG
GAGATCCAGCGCTCGGCCACCAAGTCCTTGACTGCGTATTGGACCGTCCGCAAAGAACGTCCGATGAGCT
TGGAAAGTGTTTTCTGGCTGACCACCACGGCGTTCTGGTGGCCCATCTGCGCCACGAGGTGATGCAGCAG
CATTGCCGCCGTGGGTTTCCTCGCAATAAGCCCGGCCCACGCCTCATGCGCTTTGCGTTCCGTTTGCACC
CAGTGACCGGGCTTGTTCTTGGCTTGAATGCCGATTTCTCTGGACTGCGTGGCCATGCTTATCTCCATGC
GGTAGGGGTGCCGCACGGTTGCGGCACCATGCGCAATCAGCTGCAACTTTTCGGCAGCGCGACAACAATT
ATGCGTTGCGTAAAAGTGGCAGTCAATTACAGATTTTCTTTAACCTACGCAATGAGCTATTGCGGGGGGT
GCCGCAATGAGCTGTTGCGTACCCCCCTTTTTTAAGTTGTTGATTTTTAAGTCTTTCGCATTTCGCCCTA
TATCTAGTTCTTTGGTGCCCAAAGAAGGGCACCCCTGCGGGGTTCCCCCACGCCTTCGGCGCGGCTCCCC
CTCCGGCAAAAAGTGGCCCCTCCGGGGCTTGTTGATCGACTGCGCGGCCTTCGGCCTTGCCCAAGGTGGC
GCTGCCCCCTTGGAACCCCCGCACTCGCCGCCGTGAGGCTCGGGGGGCAGGCGGGCGGGCTTCGCCCTTC
GACTGCCCCCACTCGCATAGGCTTGGGTCGTTCCAGGCGCGTCAAGGCCAAGCCGCTGCGCGGTCGCTGC
GCGAGCCTTGACCCGCCTTCCACTTGGTGTCCAACCGGCAAGCGAAGCGCGCAGGCCGCAGGCCGGAGGC
TTTTCCCCAGAGAAAATTAAAAAAATTGATGGGGCAAGGCCGCAGGCCGCGCAGTTGGAGCCGGTGGGTA
TGTGGTCGAAGGCTGGGTAGCCGGTGGGCAATCCCTGTGGTCAAGCTCGTGGGCAGGCGCAGCCTGTCCA
TCAGCTTGTCCAGCAGGGTTGTCCACGGGCCGAGCGAAGCGAGCCAGCCGGTGGCCGCTCGCGGCCATCG
TCCACATATCCACGGGCTGGCAAGGGAGCGCAGCGACCGCGCAGGGCGAAGCCCGGAGAGCAAGCCCGTA
GGGGGGGCGCGCCCAGCTGTCTAGGGCGGCGGATTTGTCCTACTCAGGAGAGCGTTCACCGACAAACAAC
AGATAAAACGAAAGGCCCAGTCTTTCGACTGAGCCTTTCGTTTTATTTGATGCCTTTAATTAAGAAGACG
GCGACGACCCCGCGGGCCGCCGGCAACGCCCTGGGTCTTCACTAGTCTTGGACTCCTGTTGATAGATCCA
GTAATGACC
Features (pLannotate 1.2.2; 7 found; start..end, strand, type, name):
    114..216     +  promoter       cat promoter: promoter of the E. coli cat gene encoding chloramphenicol acetyltransferase
    217..873     +  CDS            cat: CAT_ECOLX - Experimental evidence at protein level: Swiss-Prot protein existence level 1. This enzyme is an effector of chloramphenicol resistance in bacteria. From Escherichia coli. This protein is used as a marker in many commonly used cloning vectors, such as pACYC184.
   1025..1133    +  oriT           oriT: incP origin of transfer
   1144..1806    -  CDS            pBBR1 Rep: replication protein for the broad-host-range plasmid pBBR1 from Bordetella bronchiseptica
   1807..2578    -  rep_origin     pBBR1 oriV: replication origin of the broad-host-range plasmid pBBR1 from Bordetella bronchiseptica; requires the pBBR1 Rep protein for replication
   2693..2779    -  terminator     rrnB T1 terminator: Escherichia coli rrnB; transcription terminator T1 from the E. coli rrnB gene
   2851..66      +  terminator     lambda t0 terminator (across the origin): transcription terminator from phage lambda
