[The description below was written by a language model from this plasmid's Addgene catalogue record and pLannotate feature annotations shown in this document.]
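Description:
KTK_139 is a small (about 2.9 kb) bacterial plasmid from the Komagataeibacter Tool Kit, a modular cloning system for assembling multigene constructs in cellulose-producing bacteria. It is built on the pSEVA331 backbone. This backbone carries the broad-host-range pBBR1 replication origin together with its cognate Rep protein gene, so the plasmid can replicate in E. coli and in a range of other Gram-negative hosts. The record lists it as low copy and propagated in DH5alpha. Selection is by chloramphenicol, conferred by the cat gene (chloramphenicol acetyltransferase) expressed from its native promoter. An incP oriT is also present, which allows conjugative mobilisation from a suitable donor strain supplying transfer functions.

The payload is not a gene but a synthetic spacer sequence held in the kit's "D1.1" format. According to the record, it allows Level 2 cloning together with a D1.2 construct. It therefore appears to act as a placeholder that fills the first position of a two-position assembly when only one real transcription unit is wanted. The spacer was not picked up as an annotated feature. It presumably lies in the short cargo region between the rrnB T1 and lambda t0 terminators, which flank the cloning site in SEVA vectors and insulate it from read-through transcription. The record does not give the spacer's length, the flanking restriction sites or the overhangs. No promoter, coding sequence or reporter is annotated in the cargo, which fits a non-expressing filler part despite the "bacterial expression" vector classification.
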