Addgene plasmid #180565: KTK_139
Purpose: Spacer sequence in D1.1 format. Allows for Level 2 cloning with D1.2
Depositing lab: Tom Ellis. Depositing organization: Imperial College London. Publication: Komagataeibacter Tool Kit (KTK): A Modular Cloning System for Multigene Constructs and Programmed Protein Secretion from Cellulose Producing Bacteria. Goosens VJ, Walker KT, Aragon SM, Singh A, Senthivel VR, Dekker L, Caro-Astorga J, Buat MLA, Song W, Lee KY, Ellis T. ACS Synth Biol. 2021 Dec 17;10(12):3422-3434. doi: 10.1021/acssynbio.1c00358. Epub 2021 Nov 12. PubMed 34767345.
Backbone
  Vector backbone: pSEVA331
  Vector type: Bacterial Expression
Growth in bacteria
  Bacterial resistance: Chloramphenicol, 25 μg/mL
  Growth temperature: 37°C
  Growth strain: DH5alpha
  Copy number: Low Copy
Gene/Insert
  Gene/Insert name: Spacer sequence in D1.1 format. Allows for Level 2 cloning with D1.2
  Species: Synthetic
  Cloning method: Restriction Enzyme; 5′ cloning site unknown (unknown if destroyed)
Terms and licenses: Academic/Nonprofit Terms; Industry Terms: Not Available to Industry
Depositor comments: Read the preprint at https://www.biorxiv.org/content/10.1101/2021.06.09.447691v1.full
How to cite: KTK_139 was a gift from Tom Ellis (Addgene plasmid # 180565 ; http://n2t.net/addgene:180565 ; RRID:Addgene_180565)
